Addgene plasmid #47073: pBXNAC3GH
Purpose: (Empty Backbone) FX cloning E.coli expression vector with araBAD promoter, N-terminal Avi-tag, C-terminal 3C protease cleavage site, GFP and 10x His tags
Depositing lab: Raimund Dutzler & Eric Geertsma. Depositing organization: University of Zurich. Publication: A versatile and efficient high-throughput cloning tool for structural biology. Geertsma ER, Dutzler R. Biochemistry. 2011 Apr 19;50(15):3272-8. Epub 2011 Mar 25. 10.1021/bi200178z PubMed 21410291.
Backbone
  Vector backbone: pBAD24
  Backbone manufacturer: LM Guzman
  Backbone size (bp): 5779
  Modifications to backbone: modified for compatibility with FX cloning and added tags/fusion proteins
  Vector type: Bacterial Expression
  Promoter: araBAD
  Tag / fusion protein: Avi-tag (N terminal on backbone); 3C protease site (PreScission site) (C terminal on backbone); GFP (C terminal on backbone); decaHIS (10x His) (C terminal on backbone)
Growth in bacteria
  Bacterial resistance: Chloramphenicol and Ampicillin, 25 & 100 μg/mL
  Growth temperature: 37°C
  Growth strain: DB3.1
  Copy number: Unknown
Gene/Insert
  Cloning method: Unknown
  Sequencing primers: 5′ pBAD-F; 3′ pBAD-R
Terms and licenses: Academic/Nonprofit Terms; Industry Terms: Not Available to Industry
How to cite: pBXNAC3GH was a gift from Raimund Dutzler & Eric Geertsma (Addgene plasmid # 47073 ; http://n2t.net/addgene:47073 ; RRID:Addgene_47073)
