[The description below was written by a language model from this plasmid's Addgene catalogue record and pLannotate feature annotations shown in this document.]
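Description:
pBXNAC3GH is an empty bacterial expression backbone derived from pBAD24 and adapted for FX cloning, a high-throughput subcloning system developed for structural biology. It replicates in E. coli from a ColE1/pMB1-type origin (with the pBR322 bom region and only a fragment of rop) and carries a β-lactamase gene for ampicillin selection. Expression is driven by the arabinose-inducible araBAD promoter, with the araC regulator encoded divergently on the same plasmid, and transcription ends at the rrnB T1 and T2 terminators.

Between the promoter and the downstream tags sits a counterselection stuffer in reverse orientation: the ccdB gyrase toxin gene, a ccdA fragment and a chloramphenicol acetyltransferase gene with its promoter. This explains both the dual chloramphenicol/ampicillin selection of the empty vector and its propagation in the ccdB-tolerant strain DB3.1. When an open reading frame replaces the stuffer, ccdB and CmR are lost, so recombinant clones can be recovered in ordinary ccdB-sensitive strains on ampicillin alone. The inserted gene ends up in frame with an N-terminal Avi-tag, which allows enzymatic biotinylation, and a C-terminal module consisting of a 3C (PreScission) protease site, GFP (annotated as Folding Reporter GFP) and a 10x His tag. The 3C site is not annotated in the feature table, and the His tag appears only as a short hit mislabelled as a capTEV fragment. The attR1 and SV40 NLS hits within the stuffer look like remnants of its source cassette or automated matches, not functional parts of the design.

The GFP fusion allows expression and folding to be monitored by fluorescence, the His tag supports affinity purification, and 3C cleavage removes both. The full sequence record is 6,556 nt, whereas the catalogue lists a backbone size of 5,779 bp.
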