Features (pLannotate 1.2.2; 21 found; start..end, strand, type, name):
    120..285     +  promoter       araBAD promoter: araBAD; promoter of the L-arabinose operon of E. coli; the araC regulatory gene is transcribed in the opposite direction (Guzman et al., 1995)
    328..369     +  CDS            AviTag™ (fragment): peptide tag that allows for enzymatic biotinylation
    421..723     -  CDS            ccdB: CCDB_ECOLI - Also known as G, letB, letD. Experimental evidence at protein level: Swiss-Prot protein existence level 1. Toxic component of a type II toxin-antitoxin (TA) system, functioning in plasmid maintainence. Responsible for the post- segregational killing (PSK) of plasmid-free cells, also referred to as a plasmid addiction system. Half-life of over 2 hours. Cell killing by CcdB is accompanied by filamentation, defects in chromosome and plasmid segregation, defects in cell division, formation of anucleate cells, decreased DNA synthesis and plasmid loss. Interferes with the activity of DN
    728..886     -  CDS            ccdA (fragment): CCDA_ECO57 - Also known as H, letA. Experimental evidence at protein level: Swiss-Prot protein existence level 1. Antitoxin component of a type II toxin-antitoxin (TA) system which inhibits the post-segregational killing (PSK) of plasmid-free cells, also referred to as a plasmid addiction system. Binds to and blocks the activity of CcdB; will also remove bound CcdB protein from the CcdB-GyrA complex by forming a CcdA-CcdB complex, a process termed rejuvenation. Functions as a transcriptional corepressor for the ccdAB operon, repression also requires CcdB (By similarity). From Escherichia coli
   1065..1724    -  CDS            CmR: chloramphenicol acetyltransferase; cat; confers resistance to chloramphenicol
   1725..1754    -  promoter       cat promoter (fragment): promoter of the E. coli cat gene encoding chloramphenicol acetyltransferase
   1778..1808    -  promoter       lac UV5 promoter: E. coli lac promoter with an "up" mutation
   1833..1957    -  protein_bind   attR1: mutant version of attR; recombination site for the Gateway® LR reaction LR Clonase™
   1976..1996    -  CDS            SV40 NLS: nuclear localization signal of SV40 (simian virus 40) large T antigen
   2000..2020    -  CDS            SV40 NLS: nuclear localization signal of SV40 (simian virus 40) large T antigen
   2077..2787    +  CDS            Folding Reporter GFP: Folding Reporter GFP is a basic (constitutively fluorescent) green fluorescent protein published in 1999, derived from Aequorea victoria.
   2884..2901    +  CDS            capTEV™ (fragment): composite tag for in vivo biotinylation, TEV protease cleavage, and 6xHis tagging
   3008..3123    +  ncRNA          5S rRNA: Accession: RF00001 - 5S ribosomal RNA
   3127..3213    +  terminator     rrnB T1 terminator: Escherichia coli rrnB; transcription terminator T1 from the E. coli rrnB gene
   3305..3332    +  terminator     rrnB T2 terminator: transcription terminator T2 from the E. coli rrnB gene
   3351..3442    +  promoter       AmpR promoter: bla
   3443..4303    +  CDS            AmpR: β-lactamase; bla; confers resistance to ampicillin, carbenicillin, and related antibiotics
   4474..5062    +  rep_origin     ori: high-copy-number ColE1/pMB1/pBR322/pUC origin of replication
   5248..5388    -  misc_feature   bom: basis of mobility region from pBR322
   5490..5530    -  CDS            rop (fragment): Rop protein, which maintains plasmids at low copy number; rop
   5652..6530    -  CDS            araC: L-arabinose regulatory protein; araC
>Addgene plasmid #47073 | pBXNAC3GH | depositor full sequence | sequence record 67099 | pBXNAC3GH sequence 6556 bps
AAGAAACCAATTGTCCATATTGCATCAGACATTGCCGTCACTGCGTCTTTTACTGGCACTTCTCGCTAAC
CAAACCGGTAACCCCGCTTATTAAAAGCATTCTGTAACAAAGCGGGACCAAAGCCATGACAAAAACGCGT
AACAAAAGTGTCTATAATCACGGCAGAAAAGTCCACATTGATTATTTGCACGGCGTCACACTTTGCTATG
CCATAGCATTTTTATCCATAAGATTAGCGGATCCTACCTGACGCTTTTTATCGCAACTCTCTACTGTTTC
TCCATACCCGTTTTTTGGGCTAACAGGAGGAATTAACCATGGCTGGTCTGAACGATATCTTCGAAGCTCA
GAAAATCGAATGGCACGAAAGTTGAAGAGCGACCTGCAGACTGGCTGTGTATAAGGGAGCCTGACATTTA
TATTCCCCAGAACATCAGGTTAATGGCGTTTTTGATGTCATTTTCGCGGTGGCTGAGATCAGCCACTTCT
TCCCCGATAACGGAGACCGGCACACTGGCCATATCGGTGGTCATCATGCGCCAGCTTTCATCCCCGATAT
GCACCACCGGGTAAAGTTCACGGGAGACTTTATCTGACAGCAGACGTGCACTGGCCAGGGGGATCACCAT
CCGTCGCCCGGGCGTGTCAATAATATCACTCTGTACATCCACAAACAGACGATAACGGCTCTCTCTTTTA
TAGGTGTAAACCTTAAACTGCATTTCACCAGCCCCTGTTCTCGTCAGCAAAAGAGCCGTTCATTTCAATA
AACCGGGCGACCTCAGCCATCCCTTCCTGATTTTCCGCTTTCCAGCGTTCGGCACGCAGACGACGGGCTT
CATTCTGCATGGTTGTGCTTACCAGACCGGAGATATTGACATCATATATGCCTTGAGCAACTGATAGCTG
TCGCTGTCAACTGTCACTGTAATACGCTGCTTCATAGCATACCTCTTTTTGACATACTTCGGGTATACAT
ATCAGTATATATTCTTATACCGCAAAAATCAGCGCGCAAATACGCATACTGTTATCTGGCTTTTAGTAAG
CCGGATCCACGCGTTTACGCCCCGCCCTGCCACTCATCGCAGTACTGTTGTAATTCATTAAGCATTCTGC
CGACATGGAAGCCATCACAAACGGCATGATGAACCTGAATCGCCAGCGGCATCAGCACCTTGTCGCCTTG
CGTATAATATTTGCCCATGGTGAAAACGGGGGCGAAGAAGTTGTCCATATTGGCCACGTTTAAATCAAAA
CTGGTGAAACTCACCCAGGGATTGGCTGAGACGAAAAACATATTCTCAATAAACCCTTTAGGGAAATAGG
CCAGGTTTTCACCGTAACACGCCACATCTTGCGAATATATGTGTAGAAACTGCCGGAAATCGTCGTGGTA
TTCACTCCAGAGCGATGAAAACGTTTCAGTTTGCTCATGGAAAACGGTGTAACAAGGGTGAACACTATCC
CATATCACCAGCTCACCGTCTTTCATTGCCATACGGAATTCCGGATGAGCATTCATCAGGCGGGCAAGAA
TGTGAATAAAGGCCGGATAAAACTTGTGCTTATTTTTCTTTACGGTCTTTAAAAAGGCCGTAATATCCAG
CTGAACGGTCTGGTTATAGGTACATTGAGCAACTGACTGAAATGCCTCAAAATGTTCTTTACGATGCCAT
TGGGATATATCAACGGTGGTATATCCAGTGATTTTTTTCTCCATTTTAGCTTCCTTAGCTCCTGAAAATC
TCGACGGATCCTAACTCAAAATCCACACATTATACGAGCCGGAAGCATAAAGTGTAAAGCCTGGGGTGCC
TAATGCGGCCGCCATAGTGACTGGATATGTTGTGTTTTACAGTATTATGTAGTCTGTTTTTTATGCAAAA
TCTAATTTAATATATTGATATTTATATCATTTTACGTTTCTCGTTCAGCTTTTTTGTACAAACTTGTGAT
ATCGAATTCGCTAGCTACCTTTCTCTTCTTTTTTGGATCTACCTTTCTCTTCTTTTTTGGGGATCCACTA
GTTCAGCTCTTCTGCATTAGAAGTTTTGTTTCAAGGTCCACAATTCAGCAAAGGAGAAGAACTTTTCACT
GGAGTTGTCCCAATTCTTGTTGAATTAGATGGTGATGTTAATGGGCACAAATTTTCTGTCAGTGGAGAGG
GTGAAGGTGATGCTACATACGGAAAACTCACCCTTAAATTTATTTGCACTACTGGAAAACTACCTGTTCC
TTGGCCAACACTTGTCACTACTCTGACCTATGGTGTTCAATGCTTTTCCCGTTATCCGGATCACATGAAA
CGGCATGACTTTTTCAAGAGTGCCATGCCCGAAGGTTATGTACAGGAACGCACTATATCTTTCAAAGATG
ACGGGAACTACAAGACGCGTGCTGAAGTCAAGTTTGAAGGTGATACCCTTGTTAATCGTATCGAGTTAAA
GGGTATTGATTTTAAAGAAGATGGAAACATTCTCGGACACAAACTAGAGTACAACTATAACTCACACAAT
GTATACATCACGGCAGACAAACAAAAGAATGGAATCAAAGCTAACTTCAAAATTCGCCACAACATTGAAG
ATGGTTCCGTTCAACTAGCAGACCATTATCAACAAAATACTCCAATTGGCGATGGCCCTGTCCTTTTACC
AGACAACCATTACCTGTCGACACAATCTGCCCTTTCGAAAGATCCCAACGAAAAGCGTGACCACATGGTC
CTTCTTGAGTTTGTAACTGCTGCTGGGATTACACATGGCATGGATGAGCTCTACAAAACTAGTCATCATC
ATCACCATCATCATCACCATCATTAAGTCGACCATCTAGAACAAAAACTCATCTCAGAAGAGGATCTGAA
TAGCGCCGTCGACCATCATCATCATCATCATTGAGTTTAAACGGTCTCCAGCTTGGCTGTTTTGGCGGAT
GAGAGAAGATTTTCAGCCTGATACAGATTAAATCAGAACGCAGAAGCGGTCTGATAAAACAGAATTTGCC
TGGCGGCAGTAGCGCGGTGGTCCCACCTGACCCCATGCCGAACTCAGAAGTGAAACGCCGTAGCGCCGAT
GGTAGTGTGGGGTCTCCCCATGCGAGAGTAGGGAACTGCCAGGCATCAAATAAAACGAAAGGCTCAGTCG
AAAGACTGGGCCTTTCGTTTTATCTGTTGTTTGTCGGTGAACGCTCTCCTGAGTAGGACAAATCCGCCGG
GAGCGGATTTGAACGTTGCGAAGCAACGGCCCGGAGGGTGGCGGGCAGGACGCCCGCCATAAACTGCCAG
GCATCAAATTAAGCAGAAGGCCATCCTGACGGATGGCCTTTTTGCGTTTCTACAAACTCTTTTGTTTATT
TTTCTAAATACATTCAAATATGTATCCGCTCATGAGACAATAACCCTGATAAATGCTTCAATAATATTGA
AAAAGGAAGAGTATGAGTATTCAACATTTCCGTGTCGCCCTTATTCCCTTTTTTGCGGCATTTTGCCTTC
CTGTTTTTGCTCACCCAGAAACGCTGGTGAAAGTAAAAGATGCTGAAGATCAGTTGGGTGCACGAGTGGG
TTACATCGAACTGGATCTCAACAGCGGTAAGATCCTTGAGAGTTTTCGCCCCGAAGAACGTTTTCCAATG
ATGAGCACTTTTAAAGTTCTGCTATGTGGCGCGGTATTATCCCGTGTTGACGCCGGGCAAGAGCAACTCG
GTCGCCGCATACACTATTCTCAGAATGACTTGGTTGAGTACTCACCAGTCACAGAAAAGCATCTTACGGA
TGGCATGACAGTAAGAGAATTATGCAGTGCTGCCATAACCATGAGTGATAACACTGCGGCCAACTTACTT
CTGACAACGATCGGAGGACCGAAGGAGCTAACCGCTTTTTTGCACAACATGGGGGATCATGTAACTCGCC
TTGATCGTTGGGAACCGGAGCTGAATGAAGCCATACCAAACGACGAGCGTGACACCACGATGCCTGTAGC
AATGGCAACAACGTTGCGCAAACTATTAACTGGCGAACTACTTACTCTAGCTTCCCGGCAACAATTAATA
GACTGGATGGAGGCGGATAAAGTTGCAGGACCACTTCTGCGCTCGGCCCTTCCGGCTGGCTGGTTTATTG
CTGATAAATCTGGAGCCGGTGAGCGTGGGTCTCGCGGTATCATTGCAGCACTGGGGCCAGATGGTAAGCC
CTCCCGTATCGTAGTTATCTACACGACGGGGAGTCAGGCAACTATGGATGAACGAAATAGACAGATCGCT
GAGATAGGTGCCTCACTGATTAAGCATTGGTAACTGTCAGACCAAGTTTACTCATATATACTTTAGATTG
ATTTAAAACTTCATTTTTAATTTAAAAGGATCTAGGTGAAGATCCTTTTTGATAATCTCATGACCAAAAT
CCCTTAACGTGAGTTTTCGTTCCACTGAGCGTCAGACCCCGTAGAAAAGATCAAAGGATCTTCTTGAGAT
CCTTTTTTTCTGCGCGTAATCTGCTGCTTGCAAACAAAAAAACCACCGCTACCAGCGGTGGTTTGTTTGC
CGGATCAAGAGCTACCAACTCTTTTTCCGAAGGTAACTGGCTTCAGCAGAGCGCAGATACCAAATACTGT
CCTTCTAGTGTAGCCGTAGTTAGGCCACCACTTCAAGAACTCTGTAGCACCGCCTACATACCTCGCTCTG
CTAATCCTGTTACCAGTGGCTGCTGCCAGTGGCGATAAGTCGTGTCTTACCGGGTTGGACTCAAGACGAT
AGTTACCGGATAAGGCGCAGCGGTCGGGCTGAACGGGGGGTTCGTGCACACAGCCCAGCTTGGAGCGAAC
GACCTACACCGAACTGAGATACCTACAGCGTGAGCTATGAGAAAGCGCCACGCTTCCCGAAGGGAGAAAG
GCGGACAGGTATCCGGTAAGCGGCAGGGTCGGAACAGGAGAGCGCACGAGGGAGCTTCCAGGGGGAAACG
CCTGGTATCTTTATAGTCCTGTCGGGTTTCGCCACCTCTGACTTGAGCGTCGATTTTTGTGATGCTCGTC
AGGGGGGCGGAGCCTATGGAAAAACGCCAGCAACGCGGCCTTTTTACGGTTCCTGGCCTTTTGCTGGCCT
TTTGCTCACATGTTCTTTCCTGCGTTATCCCCTGATTCTGTGGATAACCGTATTACCGCCTTTGAGTGAG
CTGATACCGCTCGCCGCAGCCGAACGACCGAGCGCAGCGAGTCAGTGAGCGAGGAAGCGGAAGTGCCCCT
GATGCGGTATTTTCTCCTTACGCATCTGTGCGGTATTTCACACCGCATATGGTGCACTCTCAGTACAATC
TGCTCTGATGCCGCATAGTTAAGCCAGTATACACTCCGCTATCGCTACGTGACTGGGTCATGGCTGCGCC
CCGACACCCGCCAACACCCGCTGACGCGCCCTGACGGGCTTGTCTGCTCCCGGCATCCGCTTACAGACAA
GCTGTGACCGTCTCCGGGAGCTGCATGTGTCAGAGGTTTTCACCGTCATCACCGAAACGCGCGAGGCAGC
AGATCAATTCGCGCGCGAAGGCGAAGCGGCATGCATAATGTGCCTGTCAAATGGACGAAGCAGGGATTCT
GCAAACCCTATGCTACTCCGTCAAGCCGTCAATTGTCTGATTCGTTACCAATTATGACAACTTGACGGCT
ACATCATTCACTTTTTCTTCACAACCGGCACGGAACTCGCTCGGGCTGGCCCCGGTGCATTTTTTAAATA
CCCGCGAGAAATAGAGTTGATCGTCAAAACCAACATTGCGACCGACGGTGGCGATAGGCATCCGGGTGGT
GCTCAAAAGCAGCTTCGCCTGGCTGATACGTTGGTCCTCGCGCCAGCTTAAGACGCTAATCCCTAACTGC
TGGCGGAAAAGATGTGACAGACGCGACGGCGACAAGCAAACATGCTGTGCGACGCTGGCGATATCAAAAT
TGCTGTCTGCCAGGTGATCGCTGATGTACTGACAAGCCTCGCGTACCCGATTATCCATCGGTGGATGGAG
CGACTCGTTAATCGCTTCCATGCGCCGCAGTAACAATTGCTCAAGCAGATTTATCGCCAGCAGCTCCGAA
TAGCGCCCTTCCCCTTGCCCGGCGTTAATGATTTGCCCAAACAGGTCGCTGAAATGCGGCTGGTGCGCTT
CATCCGGGCGAAAGAACCCCGTATTGGCAAATATTGACGGCCAGTTAAGCCATTCATGCCAGTAGGCGCG
CGGACGAAAGTAAACCCACTGGTGATACCATTCGCGAGCCTCCGGATGACGACCGTAGTGATGAATCTCT
CCTGGCGGGAACAGCAAAATATCACCCGGTCGGCAAACAAATTCTCGTCCCTGATTTTTCACCACCCCCT
GACCGCGAATGGTGAGATTGAGAATATAACCTTTCATTCCCAGCGGTCGGTCGATAAAAAAATCGAGATA
ACCGTTGGCCTCAATCGGCGTTAAACCCGCCACCAGATGGGCATTAAACGAGTATCCCGGCAGCAGGGGA
TCATTTTGCGCTTCAGCCATACTTTTCATACTCCCGCCATTCAGAG
