>Addgene plasmid #47073 | pBXNAC3GH | addgene partial sequence | sequence record 73142 | CAT-R 5'-GCAACTGACTGAAATGCCTC-3'
CAACGGTGGTATATCCAGTGATTTTTTTCTCCATTTTAGCTTCCTTAGCTCCTGAAAATCTCGACGGATC
CTAACTCAAAATCCACACATTATACGAGCCGGAAGCATAAAGTGTAAAGCCTGGGGTGCCTAATGCGGCC
GCCATAGTGACTGGATATGTTGTGTTTTACAGTATTATGTAGTCTGTTTTTTATGCAAAATCTAATTTAA
TATATTGATATTTATATCATTTTACGTTTCTCGTTCAGCTTTTTTGTACAAACTTGTGATATCGAATTCG
CTAGCTACCTTTCTCTTCTTTTTTGGATCTACCTTTCTCTTCTTTTTTGGGGATCCACTAGTTCAGCTCT
TCTGCATTAGAAGTTTTGTTTCAAGGTCCACAATTCAGCAAAGGAGAAGAACTTTTCACTGGAGTTGTCC
CAATTCTTGTTGAATTAGATGGTGATGTTAATGGGCACAAATTTTCTGTCAGTGGAGAGGGTGAAGGTGA
TGCTACATACGGAAAACTCACCCTTAAATTTATTTGCACTACTGGAAAACTACCTGTTCCTTGGCCAACA
CTTGTCACTACTCTGACCTATGGTGTTCAATGCTTTTCCCGTTATCCGGATCACATGAAACGGCATGACT
TTTTCAAGAGTGCCATGCCCGAAGGTTATGTACAGGAACGCACTATATCTTTCAAAGATGACGGGAACTA
CAAGACGCGTGCTGAAGTCAAGTTTGAAGGTGATACCCTTGTTAATCGTATCGAGTTAAAGGGTATTGAT
TTTAAAGAAGATGGAAACATTCTCGGACACAAACTAGAGTACAACTATAACTCACACAATGTATACATCA
CGGCAGACAAACAAAAGAATGGAATCAAAGCTAACTTCAAAATTCGCCACAACATTGAAGATGGTTCCGT
TCAACTAGCAGACCATTATCAACAAAATACTCCAAT
