>Addgene plasmid #47073 | pBXNAC3GH | addgene partial sequence | sequence record 73144 | pBAD-F 5'-ATGCCATAGCATTTTTATCC-3'
TCGCAACTCTCTACTGTTTCTCCATACCCGTTTTTTGGGCTAACAGGAGGAATTAACCATGGCTGGTCTG
AACGATATCTTCGAAGCTCAGAAAATCGAATGGCACGAAAGTTGAAGAGCGACCTGCAGACTGGCTGTGT
ATAAGGGAGCCTGACATTTATATTCCCCAGAACATCAGGTTAATGGCGTTTTTGATGTCATTTTCGCGGT
GGCTGAGATCAGCCACTTCTTCCCCGATAACGGAGACCGGCACACTGGCCATATCGGTGGTCATCATGCG
CCAGCTTTCATCCCCGATATGCACCACCGGGTAAAGTTCACGGGAGACTTTATCTGACAGCAGACGTGCA
CTGGCCAGGGGGATCACCATCCGTCGCCCGGGCGTGTCAATAATATCACTCTGTACATCCACAAACAGAC
GATAACGGCTCTCTCTTTTATAGGTGTAAACCTTAAACTGCATTTCACCAGCCCCTGTTCTCGTCAGCAA
AAGAGCCGTTCATTTCAATAAACCGGGCGACCTCAGCCATCCCTTCCTGATTTTCCGCTTTCCAGCGTTC
GGCACGCAGACGACGGGCTTCATTCTGCATGGTTGTGCTTACCAGACCGGAGATATTGACATCATATATG
CCTTGAGCAACTGATAGCTGTCGCTGTCAACTGTCACTGTAATACGCTGCTTCATAGCATACCTCTTTTT
GACATACTTCGGGTATACATATCAGTATATATTCTTATACCGCAAAAATCAGCGCGCAAATACGCATACT
GTTATCTGGCTTTTAGTAAGCCGGATCCACGCGTTTACGCCCCGCCCTGCCACTCATCGCAGTACTGTTG
TAATTCATTAAGCATTCTGCCGACATGGAAGCCATCACAAACGGCATGATGAACCTGAATCGCCAGCGGC
ATCAGCACCTTGTCGCCTTGCGTATAATATTTGCCCATGGTGAAA
