>Addgene plasmid #47073 | pBXNAC3GH | addgene partial sequence | sequence record 79161 | pBAD-R 5'-GATTTAATCTGTATCAGG-3'
AGCTGGAGACCGTTTAAACTCAATGATGATGATGATGATGGTCGACGGCGCTATTCAGATCCTCTTCTGA
GATGAGTTTTTGTTCTAGATGGTCGACTTAATGATGGTGATGATGATGGTGATGATGATGACTAGTTTTG
TAGAGCTCATCCATGCCATGTGTAATCCCAGCAGCAGTTACAAACTCAAGAAGGACCATGTGGTCACGCT
TTTCGTTGGGATCTTTCGAAAGGGCAGATTGTGTCGACAGGTAATGGTTGTCTGGTAAAAGGACAGGGCC
ATCGCCAATTGGAGTATTTTGTTGATAATGGTCTGCTAGTTGAACGGAACCATCTTCAATGTTGTGGCGA
ATTTTGAAGTTAGCTTTGATTCCATTCTTTTGTTTGTCTGCCGTGATGTATACATTGTGTGAGTTATAGT
TGTACTCTAGTTTGTGTCCGAGAATGTTTCCATCTTCTTTAAAATCAATACCCTTTAACTCGATACGATT
AACAAGGGTATCACCTTCAAACTTGACTTCAGCACGCGTCTTGTAGTTCCCGTCATCTTTGAAAGATATA
GTGCGTTCCTGTACATAACCTTCGGGCATGGCACTCTTGAAAAAGTCATGCCGTTTCATGTGATCCGGAT
AACGGGAAAAGCATTGAACACCATAGGTCAGAGTAGTGACAAGTGTTGGCCAAGGAACAGGTAGTTTTCC
AGTAGTGCAAATAAATTTAAGGGTGAGTTTTCCGTATGTAGCATCACCTTCACCCTCTCCACTGACAGAA
AATTTGTGCCCATTAACATCACCATCTAATTCAACAAGAATTGGGACAACTCCAGTGAAAAGTTCTTCTC
CTTTGCTGAATTGTGGACCTTGAAACAAAACTTCTAATGCAGAAGAGCTGAACTAGTGG
